>Addgene plasmid #182812 | pCMV(MinDis)-iEscSnFR_ER | addgene full sequence | sequence record 358312 | Addgene NGS Result
TAACGCGAATTTTAACAAAATATTAACGCTTACAATTTACGCGCGCGTTGACATTGATTATTGACTAGTT
ATTAATAGTAATCAATTACGGGGTCATTAGTTCATAGCCCATATATGGAGTTCCGCGTTACATAACTTAC
GGTAAATGGCCCGCCTGGCTGACCGCCCAACGACCCCCGCCCATTGACGTCAATAATGACGTATGTTCCC
ATAGTAACGCCAATAGGGACTTTCCATTGACGTCAATGGGTGGAGTATTTACGGTAAACTGCCCACTTGG
CAGTACATCAAGTGTATCATATGCCAAGTACGCCCCCTATTGACGTCAATGACGGTAAATGGCCCGCCTG
GCATTATGCCCAGTACATGACCTTATGGGACTTTCCTACTTGGCAGTACATCTACGTATTAGTCATCGCT
ATTACCATGGTGATGCGGTTTTGGCAGTACATCAATGGGCGTGGATAGCGGTTTGACTCACGGGGATTTC
CAAGTCTCCACCCCATTGACGTCAATGGGAGTTTGTTTTGGCACCAAAATCAACGGGACTTTCCAAAATG
TCGTAACAACTCCGCCCCATTGACGCAAATGGGCGGTAGGCGTGTACGGTGGGAGGTCTATATAAGCAGA
ACTCTCTGGCTAACTAGAGAACCCACTGCTTACTGGCTTATCGAAATTAATACGACTCACTATAGGGAGA
CCCAAGCTTGGTACCGAACTCGGATCCACTAGTAACGGCCGCCAGTGTGCTGGAATTCGGCTTGGGGATA
TCCACCATGCTGCTATCCGTGCCGCTGCTGCTCGGCCTCCTCGGCCTGGCCATCGCCAGATCTGCGAACG
ACACCGTAGTTGTGGGCTCGATCGAGTTTACAGAAGGGATTATCGTCGCAAACATGGTGGCAGAGATGAT
TGAGGCGCATACAGACCTTAAGGTGGTTCGCAAACTGAACCTTGGCGGGGAGAACGTTAACTTTGAAGCC
ATTAAACGCGGAGGTGCGAATAATGGTATTGACATTTACGTGGAGTACACTGGGCACGGTCTTGTGGATA
TTCTGGGGTTCCCGGAGCCGAACGTCTATATCACCGCCGACAAGCAGAAGAACGGCATCAAGGCGAACTT
CAAGATCCGCCACAACATGGAGGACGGCAGCGTGCAGCTCGCCGACCACTACCAGCAGAACACCCCCATC
GGCGACGGCCCCGTGCTGCTGCCCGACAACCACTACCTGAGCACCCAGTCCGTGCTGAGCAAAGACCCCA
ACGAGAAGCGCGATCACATGGTCCTGCTGGAGTTCGTGACCGCCGCCGGGATCACTCTCGGCATGGACGA
GCTGTACAAGGGCGGTACCGGAGGGAGCATGAGCAAGGGCGAGGAGCTGTTCACCGGGGTGGTGCCCATC
CTGGTCGAGCTGGACGGCGGCGTAAACGGCCACAAGTTCAGCGTGCGCGGCGAGGGCGAGGGCGATGCCA
CCAACGGCAAGCTGACCCTGAAGTTCATCTGCACCACCGGCAAGCTGCCCGTGCCCTGGCCCACCCTCGT
GACCACCCTGACCTACGGCGTGCAGTGCTTCAGCCGCTACCCCGACCACATGAAGCAGCACGACTTCTTC
AAGTCCGCCATGCCCGAAGGCTACGTCCAGGAGCGCACCATCAGCTTCAAGGACGACGGCACCTACAAGA
CCCGCGCCGAGGTGAAGTTCGAGGGCGACACCCTGGTGAACCGCATCGAGCTGAAGGGCATCGACTTCAA
GGAGGACGGCAACATCCTGGGGCACAAGCTGGAGTACAACTTTCCGCCGCCCAGCTCTACTGATCCAGAA
GGTGCATACGAAACCGTGAAGAAGGAGTACAAACGTAAATGGAATATTGTATGGCTCAAACCACTGGGAT
TCAACAATACGTATACGCTTACCGTTAAAGACGAACTGGCGAAACAGTATAACCTTAAAACCTTCAGTGA
CTTAGCGAAAATCTCGGATAAGCTGATTCTGGGTGCAACGATGTTCTTTTTAGAAGGGCCCGATGGTTAC
CCAGGCCTGCAAAAACTGTACAATTTCAAATTCAAGCACACCAAAAGCATGGACATGGGTATTCGCTATA
CCGCCATTGATAATAACGAAGTTCAGGTAATTGATGCCTGGGCCACTGATGGCTTGCTGGTGAGCCACAA
ATTAAAAATTCTGGAGGATGATAAAGAGTTCTTCCCGCCGTATTATGCTGCCCCCATCATCCGTCAGGAT
GTCTTAGATAAGCATCCTGAACTGAAGGACGTGCTGAACAAACTCGCGAATCAAATTTCACTGGAAGAAA
TGCAGAAACTGAATTACAAGGTGGACGGTGAGGGTCAGGACCCAGCGAAAGTAGCTAAGGAGTTTTTGAA
AGAGAAAGGTTTAATTCTGCAGACAGCAGAAAAAGATGAGTTGTGAGCGGCCGCTCGAGATCAGCCTCGA
CTGTGCCTTCTAGTTGCCAGCCATCTGTTGTTTGCCCCTCCCCCGTGCCTTCCTTGACCCTGGAAGGTGC
CACTCCCACTGTCCTTTCCTAATAAAATGAGGAAATTGCATCGCATTGTCTGAGTAGGTGTCATTCTATT
CTGGGGGGTGGGGTGGGGCAGGACAGCAAGGGGGAGGATTGGGAAGACAATAGCAGGCGTGCTGGGGATG
CGGTGGGCTCTATGGCTTCTGAGGCGGAAAGAACCAGTGGCGGTAATACGGTTATCCACAGAATCAGGGG
ATAACGCAGGAAAGAACATGTGAGCAAAAGGCCAGCAAAAGGCCAGGAACCGTAAAAAGGCCGCGTTGCT
GACGTTTTTCCATAGGCTCCGCCCCCCTGACGAGCATCACAAAAATCGACGCTCAAGTCAGAGGTGGCGA
AACCCGACAGGACTATAAAGATACCAGGCGTTTCCCCCTGGAAGCTCCCTCGTGCGCTCTCCTGTTCCGA
CCCTGCCGCTTACCGGATACCTGTCCGCCTTTCTCCCTTCGGGAAGCGTGGCGCTTTCTCATAGCTCACG
CTGTAGGTATCTCAGTTCGGTGTAGGTCGTTCGCTCCAAGCTGGGCTGTGTGCACGAACCCCCCGTTCAG
CCCGACCGCTGCGCCTTATCCGGTAACTATCGTCTTGAGTCCAACCCGGTAAGACACGACTTATCGCCAC
TGGCAGCAGCCACTGGTAACAGGATTAGCAGAGCGAGGTATGTAGGCGGTGCTACAGAGTTCTTGAAGTG
GTGGCCTAACTACGGCTACACTAGAAGAACAGTATTTGGTATCTGCGCTCTGCTGAAGCCAGTTACCTTC
GGAAAAAGAGTTGGTAGCTCTTGATCCGGCAAACAAACCACCGCTGGTAGCGGTGGTTTTTTTGTTTGCA
AGCAGCAGATTACGCGCAGAAAAAAAGGATCTCAAGAAGATCCTTTGATCTTTTCTACGGGGTCTGACGC
TCAGTGGAACGAAAACTCACGTTAAGGGATTTTGGTCATGAGATTATCAAAAAGGATCTTCACCTAGATC
CTTTTAAATTAAAAATGAAGTTTTAAATCAATCTAAAGTATATATGAGTAACCTGAGGCTATGGCAGGGC
CTGCCGCCCCGACGTTGGCTGCGAGCCCTGGGCCTTCACCCGAACTTGGGGGGTGGGGTGGGGAAAAGGA
AGAAACGCGGGCGTATTGGCCCCAATGGGGTCTCGGTGGGGTATCGACAGAGTGCCAGCCCTGGGACCGA
ACCCCGCGTTTATGAACAAACGACCCAACACCGTGCGTTTTATTCTGTCTTTTTATTGCCGTCATAGCGC
GGGTTCCTTCCGGTATTGTCTCCTTCCGTGTTTCAGTTAGCCTCCCCCTAGGGTGGGCGAAGAACTCCAG
CATGAGATCCCCGCGCTGGAGGATCATCCAGCCGGCGTCCCGGAAAACGATTCCGAAGCCCAACCTTTCA
TAGAAGGCGGCGGTGGAATCGAAATCTCGTGATGGCAGGTTGGGCGTCGCTTGGTCGGTCATTTCGAACC
CCAGAGTCCCGCTCAGAAGAACTCGTCAAGAAGGCGATAGAAGGCGATGCGCTGCGAATCGGGAGCGGCG
ATACCGTAAAGCACGAGGAAGCGGTCAGCCCATTCGCCGCCAAGCTCTTCAGCAATATCACGGGTAGCCA
ACGCTATGTCCTGATAGCGGTCCGCCACACCCAGCCGGCCACAGTCGATGAATCCAGAAAAGCGGCCATT
TTCCACCATGATATTCGGCAAGCAGGCATCGCCATGGGTCACGGCGAGATCCTCGCCGTCGGGCTTGCTC
GCCTTGAGCCTGGCGAACAGTTCGGCTGGCGCGAGCCCCTGATGCTCTTCGTCCAGATCATCCTGATCGA
CAAGACCAGCTTCCATCCGAGTACGTGCTCGCTCGATGCGATGTTTCGCTTGGTGGTCGAATGGGCAGGT
AGCCGGATCAAGCGTATGCAGCCGCCGCATTGCATCAGCCATGATGGATACTTTCTCGGCAGGAGCAAGG
TGAGATGACAGGAGATCCTGCCCCGGCACTTCGCCCAATAGCAGCCAGTCCCTTCCCGCTTCAGTGACAA
CGTCGAGCACAGCTGCGCAAGGAACGCCCGTCGTGGCCAGCCACGATAGCCGCGCTGCCTCGTCTTGCAG
TTCATTCAGGGCACCGGACAGGTCGGTCTTGACAAAAAGAACCGGGCGCCCCTGCGCTGACAGCCGGAAC
ACGGCGGCATCAGAGCAGCCGATTGTCTGTTGTGCCCAGTCATAGCCGAATAGCCTCTCCACCCAAGCGG
CCGGAGAACCTGCGTGCAATCCATCTTGTTCAATCATGCGAAACGATCCTCATCCTGTCTCTTGATCGAT
CTTTGCAAAAGCCTAGGCCTCCAAAAAAGCCTCCTCACTACTTCTGGAATAGCTCAGAGGCCGGGCCTCG
GCCTCTGCATAAATAAAAAAAATTAGTCAGCCATGGGGCGGAGAATGGGCGGAACTGGGCGGAGTTAGGG
GCGGGACTATGGTTGCTGACTAATTGAGATGCTTGCTTTGCATACTTCTGCCTGCTGGGGAGCCTGGGGA
CTTTCCACACCTGGTTGCTGACTAATTGAGATGCTTGCTTTGCATACTTCTGCCTGCTGGGGAGCCTGGG
GACTTTCCACACCCTAACTGACACACATTCCACAGCTGGTTCTTTCCGCCTCAGGACTCTTCCTTTTTCA
ATAAATCAATCTAAAGTATATATGAGTAAACTTGGTCTGACAGTTACCAATGCTTAATCAGTGAGGCACC
TATCTCAGCGATCTGTCTATTTCGTTCATCCATAGTTGCCTGACTCCCCGTCGTGTAGATAACTACGATA
CGGGAGGGCTTACCATCTGGCCCCAGTGCTGCAATGATACCGCGAGACCCACGCTCACCGGCTCCAGATT
TATCAGCAATAAACCAGCCAGCCGGAAGGGCCGAGCGCAGAAGTGGTCCTGCAACTTTATCCGCCTCCAT
CCAGTCTATTAATTGTTGCCGGGAAGCTAGAGTAAGTAGTTCGCCAGTTAATAGTTTGCGCAACGTTGTT
GCCATTGCTACAGGCATCGTGGTGTCACGCTCGTCGTTTGGTATGGCTTCATTCAGCTCCGGTTCCCAAC
GATCAAGGCGAGTTACATGATCCCCCATGTTGTGCAAAAAAGCGGTTAGCTCCTTCGGTCCTCCGATCGT
TGTCAGAAGTAAGTTGGCCGCAGTGTTATCACTCATGGTTATGGCAGCACTGCATAATTCTCTTACTGTC
ATGCCATCCGTAAGATGCTTTTCTGTGACTGGTGAGTACTCAACCAAGTCATTCTGAGAATAGTGTATGC
GGCGACCGAGTTGCTCTTGCCCGGCGTCAATACGGGATAATACCGCGCCACATAGCAGAACTTTAAAAGT
GCTCATCATTGGAAAACGTTCTTCGGGGCGAAAACTCTCAAGGATCTTACCGCTGTTGAGATCCAGTTCG
ATGTAACCCACTCGTGCACCCAACTGATCTTCAGCATCTTTTACTTTCACCAGCGTTTCTGGGTGAGCAA
AAACAGGAAGGCAAAATGCCGCAAAAAAGGGAATAAGGGCGACACGGAAATGTTGAGTACTCATACTCTT
CCTTTTTCAATATTATTGAAGCATTTATCAGGGTTATTGTCTCATGAGCGGATACATATTTGAATGTATT
TAGAAAAATAAACAAATAGGGGTTCCGCGCACATTTCCCCGAAAAGTGCCACCTG
[124 nt withheld, positions 6216-6339]
C
[91 nt withheld, positions 6341-6431]
A
[49 nt withheld, positions 6433-6481]
CCTTTGACGTTGGAGTCCACGTTCTTT
[37 nt withheld, positions 6509-6545]
ACCCTATCTCGGTCTATTCTTTTGATTTATAAGGGATTTTGCCGATTTCGGCCTATTGGTTAAAAAATGA
GCTGATTTAACAAAAATT
Features (pLannotate 1.2.2; 19 found; start..end, strand, type, name):
     50..429     +  enhancer       CMV enhancer: human cytomegalovirus immediate early enhancer
    430..630     +  promoter       CMV promoter: human cytomegalovirus (CMV) immediate early promoter
    632..662     +  LTR            5' LTR (truncated) (fragment): truncated 5' long terminal repeat (LTR) from HIV-1
    678..696     +  promoter       T7 promoter: promoter for bacteriophage T7 RNA polymerase
   1071..1790    +  CDS            cEGFP: cEGFP is a basic (constitutively fluorescent) green fluorescent protein published in 2008, derived from Aequorea victoria.
   2451..2562    +  polyA_signal   bGH poly(A) signal: bovine growth hormone polyadenylation signal
   2679..2697    +  promoter       SV40 promoter (fragment): SV40 enhancer and early promoter
   2807..3395    -  rep_origin     ori: high-copy-number ColE1/pMB1/pBR322/pUC origin of replication
   3617..3633    +  polyA_signal   bGH poly(A) signal (fragment): bovine growth hormone polyadenylation signal
   3724..3771    -  polyA_signal   HSV TK poly(A) signal: herpes simplex virus thymidine kinase polyadenylation signal (Cole and Stacy, 1985)
   3830..3982    -  CDS            ble (fragment): BLE_KLEPN - Experimental evidence at protein level: Swiss-Prot protein existence level 1. Binding protein with a strong affinity to the bleomycin family of antibiotics. Binds to CL990; an antimitotic-antibiotic compound. From Klebsiella pneumoniae.
   4003..4797    -  CDS            NeoR/KanR: aminoglycoside phosphotransferase from Tn5; aph(3')-II (or nptII); confers resistance to neomycin, kanamycin, and G418 (Geneticin®)
   4846..4976    -  rep_origin     SV40 ori: SV40 origin of replication
   4980..5051    -  promoter       SV40 promoter (fragment): SV40 enhancer and early promoter
   5052..5123    -  promoter       SV40 promoter (fragment): SV40 enhancer and early promoter
   5166..5183    -  promoter       AmpR promoter (fragment): bla
   5224..6084    -  CDS            AmpR: β-lactamase; bla; confers resistance to ampicillin, carbenicillin, and related antibiotics
   6085..6189    -  promoter       AmpR promoter: bla
   6216..11      +  rep_origin     f1 ori (across the origin) (sequence partly withheld): f1 bacteriophage origin of replication; arrow indicates direction of (+) strand synthesis
