[The description below was written by a language model from this plasmid's Addgene catalogue record and pLannotate feature annotations shown in this document.]
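Description:
pCMV(MinDis)-iEscSnFR_ER is a mammalian expression plasmid carrying a synthetic, genetically encoded fluorescent biosensor from the iDrugSnFR family. The backbone, pCMV(MinDis), is a modified commercial vector. It is maintained in E. coli at high copy through a ColE1/pUC-type origin with ampicillin selection (β-lactamase under its own promoter), and it also contains an f1 origin. A second cassette, in which SV40 early promoter and origin elements drive NeoR/KanR and an HSV TK polyadenylation signal terminates it, would allow G418 selection of transfected mammalian cells. The SV40 origin can also support episomal replication in cells expressing large T antigen. A short ble fragment and scattered promoter and poly(A) fragments appear to be backbone remnants.

The roughly 1.65 kb insert sits between EcoRI and NotI sites, downstream of the human CMV immediate-early enhancer and promoter and upstream of the bGH polyadenylation signal. A T7 promoter lies just ahead of the coding region. Automated annotation recognises only the GFP-derived portion in the middle of the insert. The flanking coding sequence is unannotated, which fits a SnFR-type design in which a fluorescent protein is embedded in a ligand-binding domain, although the record does not name that domain.

The catalogue purpose statement refers to sensors for nicotinic agonists, whereas the associated publication concerns selective serotonin reuptake inhibitors in cytoplasm, endoplasmic reticulum and membrane. The name suggests an escitalopram sensor, and the "_ER" suffix suggests endoplasmic reticulum targeting, but the record does not spell out either point and no targeting or retention motif is annotated. The construct is intended for optical measurement of subcellular drug pharmacokinetics in live mammalian cells.
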