Addgene plasmid #182812: pCMV(MinDis)-iEscSnFR_ER
Purpose: Develop a family of genetically encoded fluorescent biosensors for nicotinic agonists, termed iDrugSnFRs, thus enabling optical subcellular pharmacokinetics for nicotinic agonists
Depositing lab: Henry Lester. Depositing organization: California Institute of Technology. Publication: Selective Serotonin Reuptake Inhibitors within Cells: Temporal Resolution in Cytoplasm, Endoplasmic Reticulum, and Membrane. Nichols AL, Blumenfeld Z, Luebbert L, Knox HJ, Muthusamy AK, Marvin JS, Kim CH, Grant SN, Walton DP, Cohen BN, Hammar R, Looger L, Artursson P, Dougherty DA, Lester HA. J Neurosci. 2023 Mar 2:JN-RM-1519-22. doi: 10.1523/JNEUROSCI.1519-22.2022. PubMed 36868853.
Backbone
  Vector backbone: pCMV(MinDis)
  Backbone manufacturer: modified from Invitrogen
  Backbone size w/o insert (bp): 5005
  Vector type: Mammalian Expression
Growth in bacteria
  Bacterial resistance: Ampicillin, 100 μg/mL
  Growth temperature: 37°C
  Growth strain: DH5alpha
  Copy number: High Copy
Gene/Insert
  Gene/Insert name: iEscSnFR_ER
  Species: Synthetic
  Insert size (bp): 1650
  Promoter: hCMV
  Cloning method: Restriction Enzyme; 5′ cloning site EcoRI (not destroyed); 3′ cloning site NotI (not destroyed)
  Sequencing primers: 5′ T7; 3′ BGHR
Terms and licenses: Academic/Nonprofit Terms; Industry Terms: Not Available to Industry
Depositor comments: For additional reference, please see Nichols et al. 2022 Elife, doi.org/10.7554/eLife.74648.
How to cite: pCMV(MinDis)-iEscSnFR_ER was a gift from Henry Lester (Addgene plasmid # 182812 ; http://n2t.net/addgene:182812 ; RRID:Addgene_182812)
